Addgene plasmid #45865: pCRII-Topo Btg1
Depositing lab: Jeffrey Macklis. Depositing organization: Harvard University. Publication: Novel subtype-specific genes identify distinct subpopulations of callosal projection neurons. Molyneaux BJ, Arlotta P, Fame RM, MacDonald JL, MacQuarrie KL, Macklis JD. J Neurosci. 2009 Sep 30;29(39):12343-54. doi: 10.1523/JNEUROSCI.6108-08.2009. PubMed 19793993.
Backbone
  Vector backbone: pCRII-Topo
  Backbone manufacturer: Invitrogen
  Backbone size w/o insert (bp): 4000
  Total vector size (bp): 4600
  Vector type: in situ
Growth in bacteria
  Bacterial resistance: Ampicillin, 100 μg/mL
  Growth temperature: 37°C
  Growth strain: DH5alpha
  Copy number: Unknown
Gene/Insert
  Gene/Insert name: Btg1 in situ probe (alt names: Btg1; B cell translocation gene 1, anti-proliferative)
  Species: M. musculus (mouse)
  Insert size (bp): 635
  Mutation: contains bp# 1004-1638 of BC006834.1
  GenBank ID: NM_007569
  Entrez Gene: Btg1 (a.k.a. AI426953, AW546738)
  Cloning method: TOPO Cloning
  Sequencing primers: 5′ M13 Rev, Sp6; 3′ T7, M13 Forward
Terms and licenses: Academic/Nonprofit Terms; Industry Terms: Not Available to Industry
Depositor comments: The Bgt1 fragment was amplified by RT-PCR using the following primer pair: TGCCATAGTTTGGACAGTACC CAAAATAGATGGTGGTTTGTGG For in vitro transcription, use the NotI restriction digest and Sp6 promoter for sense probe generation and the HindIII restriction digest and T7 promoter for antisense probe generation. Please note that Addgene's sequencing results match bp# 1004-1638 when compared to BC006834.1, not bp# 1004-1638 as indicated on plasmid map as indicated on plasmid map. The plasmid functions as described in the associated publication.
How to cite: pCRII-Topo Btg1 was a gift from Jeffrey Macklis (Addgene plasmid # 45865 ; http://n2t.net/addgene:45865 ; RRID:Addgene_45865)
