[The description below was written by a language model from this plasmid's Addgene catalogue record.]
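Description:
pCRII-Topo Btg1 is a riboprobe template plasmid for in situ hybridization, built by TOPO cloning an RT-PCR product into the commercial pCRII-Topo backbone from Invitrogen. The backbone is about 4.0 kb and the complete plasmid about 4.6 kb. It is propagated in standard E. coli cloning strains under ampicillin selection. The record gives no copy number and includes no feature table, so the origin of replication and any additional backbone markers are not documented here.

The insert is a 635 bp fragment of mouse Btg1 (B cell translocation gene 1, anti-proliferative), corresponding to nucleotides 1004–1638 of a mouse Btg1 cDNA reference sequence. The repository's sequencing supports these coordinates and notes a discrepancy with the depositor's plasmid map. The fragment is a probe template only and is not intended for protein expression.

The cloning site is flanked by opposing Sp6 and T7 bacteriophage promoters, with M13 reverse and forward primer sites outside them for sequence verification. This arrangement allows either strand to be made by in vitro run-off transcription after the plasmid is linearized on the far side of the insert. According to the depositor, NotI digestion with Sp6 polymerase gives the sense (control) probe, while HindIII digestion with T7 polymerase gives the antisense probe that detects Btg1 mRNA.

The plasmid was made for a study identifying subtype-specific genes that distinguish subpopulations of callosal projection neurons. Its typical use is therefore mapping Btg1 transcript distribution in mouse brain tissue.
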