>Addgene plasmid #45865 | pCRII-Topo Btg1 | addgene partial sequence | sequence record 65131 | M13pUC-rev 5'-AGCGGATAACAATTTCACACAGG-3'
AGCTATTTAGGTGACACTATAGAATACTCAAGCTATGCATCAAGCTTGGTACCGAGCTCGGATCCACTAG
TAACGGCCGCCAGTGTGCTGGAATTCGCCCTTTGCCATAGTTTGGACAGTACCTTTCAGTGATTTAAATA
GCCTGTGAGTCCAAGGAAAGGATCACTTTATTTGCTAGGGAGTGAAGTCGAAGGGTGGTTTCAGTTTCTC
CCAGACCTTATACCCGATTTGTCACAGCAGTCCCTTTAAGGAAATTCTGTCTTTCAAAGAACCCTCTTTC
GCAGTCAACCTTGCAGGGGAATTTGCACTATTACACTTGAAAGTTCTCAGTAACTTTTTTGGCAGCTCAA
TAGGAAAGCTCAATGTTTTAAGCATGGTAGTACTGGAAAAATTTTTACACGGAGACTTTTACCTAGCACT
TAAAATGTATAAATGTACATAAAGACAAACTTAGTACGCATGACCTGGGGGAAATGGTCAGACCTTGTGT
TTTTGGCGTTGAGAGTAGGGAGCGACCAGGCTCTGCCATGGCAGCAGGCTTTGAAAAGACCCTTCAAAAA
GACACTGTCTCAACTGTGGTTGTTAGCACCAGCCAGCTCTCTGTACATTTGCTAGCTTGTAGTTTTCTAA
GACTGAGTGGAGTAAACTTCTTATTTTTAGAAAGTGGAGGTCTGGTTTGTAACTTTCCTTGTACTCAATT
GGGTAAGAGTCTTTCCCACAAACCACCATCTATTTTGAAGGGCGAATTCTGCAGATATCCATCACACTGG
CGGCCGCTCGAGCATGCATCTAGAGGGCCCCAATTCGCCCTATAGTGAGTCGTATTACAATTCACTGGCC
GTCGTTTTACAAC
